Addgene plasmid #242663: pCMV-eVRQR-P2A-EGFP (KAC1028)
Purpose: CMV promoter expression plasmid for human codon optimized SpCas9-eVRQR(S55R)-BPNLS(SV40)-3xFLAG-P2A-EGFP
Depositing lab: Benjamin Kleinstiver. Depositing organization: Massachusetts General Hospital. Publication: Treatment of a severe vascular disease using a bespoke CRISPR-Cas9 base editor in mice. Alves CRR, Das S, Krishnan V, Ha LL, Fox LR, Stutzman HE, Shamber CE, Kalailingam P, McCarthy S, Lino Cardenas CL, Fong CE, Imai T, Mitra S, Yun S, Wood RK, Benning FMC, Roh K, Lawton J, Kim N, Silverstein RA, Ferreira da Silva J, de la Cruz D, Richa R, Xie J, Gray-Edwards HL, Malhotra R, Chung DY, Chao LH, Tsai SQ, Maguire CA, Lindsay ME, Kleinstiver BP, Musolino PL. Nat Biomed Eng. 2025 Sep 11:10.1038/s41551-025-01499-1. doi: 10.1038/s41551-025-01499-1. PubMed 40935887.
Backbone
  Vector backbone: pCMV-T7-SpCas9-P2A-EGFP (RTW3027) (Addgene Plasmid #139987)
  Vector type: Mammalian Expression, CRISPR
Growth in bacteria
  Bacterial resistance: Ampicillin, 100 μg/mL
  Growth temperature: 37°C
  Growth strain: DH5alpha
  Copy number: High Copy
Gene/Insert
  Gene/Insert name: pCMV-SpCas9-eVRQR(S55R)-BPNLS(SV40)-3xFLAG-P2A-EGFP (alt names: KAC1028; eVRQR nuclease)
  Species: Synthetic
  Mutation: eVRQR mutations in SpCas9(S55R/D1135V/G1218R/R1335Q/T1337R)
  Promoter: CMV and T7
  Tag / fusion protein: BPNLS (N terminal on insert)
  Cloning method: Gibson Cloning
  Sequencing primers: 5′ oBK6928-CCAAGTCTCCACCCCATTGACG; 3′ oBK219-GGGAGTGGCACCTTCCAGGGTC
Terms and licenses: Academic/Nonprofit Terms; Industry Terms: Not Available to Industry
How to cite: pCMV-eVRQR-P2A-EGFP (KAC1028) was a gift from Benjamin Kleinstiver (Addgene plasmid # 242663 ; http://n2t.net/addgene:242663 ; RRID:Addgene_242663)
