[The description below was written by a language model from this plasmid's Addgene catalogue record and pLannotate feature annotations shown in this document.]
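Description:
pCMV-eVRQR-P2A-EGFP (KAC1028) is an 8.45 kb mammalian expression plasmid for a PAM-variant SpCas9 nuclease, built by Gibson cloning in the pCMV-T7-SpCas9-P2A-EGFP (RTW3027) backbone. It is propagated in E. coli as a high-copy plasmid through a ColE1/pUC-type origin and selected with ampicillin via the β-lactamase gene. The remaining bacterial annotations (lac promoter and operator, CAP site, lacI, bom, SV40 promoter and MCS fragments) are short backbone remnants with no evident role in the payload.

The expression cassette is driven by the human CMV immediate-early enhancer and promoter, with a T7 promoter placed just upstream of the coding sequence so that the same template can also be transcribed by T7 RNA polymerase in vitro. The open reading frame encodes human codon-optimized Streptococcus pyogenes Cas9 carrying the eVRQR substitutions: D1135V, G1218R, R1335Q and T1337R, plus S55R. According to the construct name, Cas9 is followed by a bipartite SV40 nuclear localization signal and a 3xFLAG epitope, although the catalogue tag field lists the BPNLS as N-terminal; the NLS is not separately annotated in the feature table, so its position cannot be confirmed there. A P2A self-cleaving peptide (also unannotated, presumably in the gap between 3xFLAG and EGFP) then links the nuclease to EGFP, so both proteins are made from one transcript and green fluorescence marks transfected cells. A bovine growth hormone polyadenylation signal terminates the transcript.

No guide RNA cassette is annotated, so a guide would have to be supplied separately. The plasmid provides the eVRQR nuclease for genome editing in mammalian cells, and was deposited with a study developing a bespoke Cas9 base editor to treat a vascular disease in mice.
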