Features (pLannotate 1.2.2; 17 found; start..end, strand, type, name):
    132..335     +  promoter       CMV promoter: human cytomegalovirus (CMV) immediate early promoter
    377..395     +  promoter       T7 promoter: promoter for bacteriophage T7 RNA polymerase
    409..4512    +  CDS            Cas9: Cas9 (Csn1) endonuclease from the Streptococcus pyogenes Type II CRISPR/Cas system generates RNA-guided double strand breaks in DNA
   4600..4665    +  CDS            3xFLAG: three tandem FLAG® epitope tags, followed by an enterokinase cleavage site
   4741..5457    +  CDS            EGFP: EGFP is a basic (constitutively fluorescent) green fluorescent protein published in 1996, derived from Aequorea victoria. It is reported to be a rapidly-maturing weak dimer with moderate acid sensitivity.
   5512..5736    +  polyA_signal   bGH poly(A) signal: bovine growth hormone polyadenylation signal
   5740..5761    +  promoter       SV40 promoter (fragment): SV40 enhancer and early promoter
   5766..5782    +  misc_feature   MCS (fragment): pBluescript multiple cloning site
   5831..5847    -  protein_bind   lac operator: The lac repressor binds to the lac operator to inhibit transcription in E. coli. This inhibition can be relieved by adding lactose or isopropyl-β-D-thiogalactopyranoside (IPTG). lac repressor encoded by lacI
   5855..5885    -  promoter       lac promoter: promoter for the E. coli lac operon
   5900..5921    -  protein_bind   CAP binding site: CAP binding activates transcription in the presence of cAMP. E. coli catabolite activator protein
   5934..6026    -  CDS            lacI (fragment): lac repressor; lacI; The lac repressor binds to the lac operator to inhibit transcription in E. coli. This inhibition can be relieved by adding lactose or isopropyl-β-D-thiogalactopyranoside (IPTG).
   6209..6797    -  rep_origin     ori: high-copy-number ColE1/pMB1/pBR322/pUC origin of replication
   6968..7828    -  CDS            AmpR: β-lactamase; bla; confers resistance to ampicillin, carbenicillin, and related antibiotics
   7829..7933    -  promoter       AmpR promoter: bla
   8004..8048    -  misc_feature   bom (fragment): basis of mobility region from pBR322
   8203..131     +  enhancer       CMV enhancer (across the origin): human cytomegalovirus immediate early enhancer
>Addgene plasmid #242663 | pCMV-eVRQR-P2A-EGFP (KAC1028) | addgene full sequence | sequence record 489032 | Addgene NGS Result
ATATGCCAAGTACGCCCCCTATTGACGTCAATGACGGTAAATGGCCCGCCTGGCATTATGCCCAGTACAT
GACCTTATGGGACTTTCCTACTTGGCAGTACATCTACGTATTAGTCATCGCTATTACCATGGTGATGCGG
TTTTGGCAGTACATCAATGGGCGTGGATAGCGGTTTGACTCACGGGGATTTCCAAGTCTCCACCCCATTG
ACGTCAATGGGAGTTTGTTTTGGCACCAAAATCAACGGGACTTTCCAAAATGTCGTAACAACTCCGCCCC
ATTGACGCAAATGGGCGGTAGGCGTGTACGGTGGGAGGTCTATATAAGCAGAGCTGGTTTAGTGAACCGT
CAGATCCGCTAGAGATCCGCGGCCGCTAATACGACTCACTATAGGGAGAGCCGCCACCATGGACAAGAAG
TACAGCATCGGCCTGGACATCGGCACCAACTCTGTGGGCTGGGCCGTGATCACCGACGAGTACAAGGTGC
CCAGCAAGAAATTCAAGGTGCTGGGCAACACCGACCGGCACAGCATCAAGAAGAACCTGATCGGAGCCCT
GCTGTTCGACAGAGGCGAAACAGCCGAGGCCACCCGGCTGAAGAGAACCGCCAGAAGAAGATACACCAGA
CGGAAGAACCGGATCTGCTATCTGCAAGAGATCTTCAGCAACGAGATGGCCAAGGTGGACGACAGCTTCT
TCCACAGACTGGAAGAGTCCTTCCTGGTGGAAGAGGATAAGAAGCACGAGCGGCACCCCATCTTCGGCAA
CATCGTGGACGAGGTGGCCTACCACGAGAAGTACCCCACCATCTACCACCTGAGAAAGAAACTGGTGGAC
AGCACCGACAAGGCCGACCTGCGGCTGATCTATCTGGCCCTGGCCCACATGATCAAGTTCCGGGGCCACT
TCCTGATCGAGGGCGACCTGAACCCCGACAACAGCGACGTGGACAAGCTGTTCATCCAGCTGGTGCAGAC
CTACAACCAGCTGTTCGAGGAAAACCCCATCAACGCCAGCGGCGTGGACGCCAAGGCCATCCTGTCTGCC
AGACTGAGCAAGAGCAGACGGCTGGAAAATCTGATCGCCCAGCTGCCCGGCGAGAAGAAGAATGGCCTGT
TCGGAAACCTGATTGCCCTGAGCCTGGGCCTGACCCCCAACTTCAAGAGCAACTTCGACCTGGCCGAGGA
TGCCAAACTGCAGCTGAGCAAGGACACCTACGACGACGACCTGGACAACCTGCTGGCCCAGATCGGCGAC
CAGTACGCCGACCTGTTTCTGGCCGCCAAGAACCTGTCCGACGCCATCCTGCTGAGCGACATCCTGAGAG
TGAACACCGAGATCACCAAGGCCCCCCTGAGCGCCTCTATGATCAAGAGATACGACGAGCACCACCAGGA
CCTGACCCTGCTGAAAGCTCTCGTGCGGCAGCAGCTGCCTGAGAAGTACAAAGAGATTTTCTTCGACCAG
AGCAAGAACGGCTACGCCGGCTACATTGACGGCGGAGCCAGCCAGGAAGAGTTCTACAAGTTCATCAAGC
CCATCCTGGAAAAGATGGACGGCACCGAGGAACTGCTCGTGAAGCTGAACAGAGAGGACCTGCTGCGGAA
GCAGCGGACCTTCGACAACGGCAGCATCCCCCACCAGATCCACCTGGGAGAGCTGCACGCCATTCTGCGG
CGGCAGGAAGATTTTTACCCATTCCTGAAGGACAACCGGGAAAAGATCGAGAAGATCCTGACCTTCCGCA
TCCCCTACTACGTGGGCCCTCTGGCCAGGGGAAACAGCAGATTCGCCTGGATGACCAGAAAGAGCGAGGA
AACCATCACCCCCTGGAACTTCGAGGAAGTGGTGGACAAGGGCGCTTCCGCCCAGAGCTTCATCGAGCGG
ATGACCAACTTCGATAAGAACCTGCCCAACGAGAAGGTGCTGCCCAAGCACAGCCTGCTGTACGAGTACT
TCACCGTGTATAACGAGCTGACCAAAGTGAAATACGTGACCGAGGGAATGAGAAAGCCCGCCTTCCTGAG
CGGCGAGCAGAAAAAGGCCATCGTGGACCTGCTGTTCAAGACCAACCGGAAAGTGACCGTGAAGCAGCTG
AAAGAGGACTACTTCAAGAAAATCGAGTGCTTCGACTCCGTGGAAATCTCCGGCGTGGAAGATCGGTTCA
ACGCCTCCCTGGGCACATACCACGATCTGCTGAAAATTATCAAGGACAAGGACTTCCTGGACAATGAGGA
AAACGAGGACATTCTGGAAGATATCGTGCTGACCCTGACACTGTTTGAGGACAGAGAGATGATCGAGGAA
CGGCTGAAAACCTATGCCCACCTGTTCGACGACAAAGTGATGAAGCAGCTGAAGCGGCGGAGATACACCG
GCTGGGGCAGGCTGAGCCGGAAGCTGATCAACGGCATCCGGGACAAGCAGTCCGGCAAGACAATCCTGGA
TTTCCTGAAGTCCGACGGCTTCGCCAACAGAAACTTCATGCAGCTGATCCACGACGACAGCCTGACCTTT
AAAGAGGACATCCAGAAAGCCCAGGTGTCCGGCCAGGGCGATAGCCTGCACGAGCACATTGCCAATCTGG
CCGGCAGCCCCGCCATTAAGAAGGGCATCCTGCAGACAGTGAAGGTGGTGGACGAGCTCGTGAAAGTGAT
GGGCCGGCACAAGCCCGAGAACATCGTGATCGAAATGGCCAGAGAGAACCAGACCACCCAGAAGGGACAG
AAGAACAGCCGCGAGAGAATGAAGCGGATCGAAGAGGGCATCAAAGAGCTGGGCAGCCAGATCCTGAAAG
AACACCCCGTGGAAAACACCCAGCTGCAGAACGAGAAGCTGTACCTGTACTACCTGCAGAATGGGCGGGA
TATGTACGTGGACCAGGAACTGGACATCAACCGGCTGTCCGACTACGATGTGGACCATATCGTGCCTCAG
AGCTTTCTGAAGGACGACTCCATCGACAACAAGGTGCTGACCAGAAGCGACAAGAACCGGGGCAAGAGCG
ACAACGTGCCCTCCGAAGAGGTCGTGAAGAAGATGAAGAACTACTGGCGGCAGCTGCTGAACGCCAAGCT
GATTACCCAGAGAAAGTTCGACAATCTGACCAAGGCCGAGAGAGGCGGCCTGAGCGAACTGGATAAGGCC
GGCTTCATCAAGAGACAGCTGGTGGAAACCCGGCAGATCACAAAGCACGTGGCACAGATCCTGGACTCCC
GGATGAACACTAAGTACGACGAGAATGACAAGCTGATCCGGGAAGTGAAAGTGATCACCCTGAAGTCCAA
GCTGGTGTCCGATTTCCGGAAGGATTTCCAGTTTTACAAAGTGCGCGAGATCAACAACTACCACCACGCC
CACGACGCCTACCTGAACGCCGTCGTGGGAACCGCCCTGATCAAAAAGTACCCTAAGCTGGAAAGCGAGT
TCGTGTACGGCGACTACAAGGTGTACGACGTGCGGAAGATGATCGCCAAGAGCGAGCAGGAAATCGGCAA
GGCTACCGCCAAGTACTTCTTCTACAGCAACATCATGAACTTTTTCAAGACCGAGATTACCCTGGCCAAC
GGCGAGATCCGGAAGCGGCCTCTGATCGAGACAAACGGCGAAACCGGGGAGATCGTGTGGGATAAGGGCC
GGGATTTTGCCACCGTGCGGAAAGTGCTGAGCATGCCCCAAGTGAATATCGTGAAAAAGACCGAGGTGCA
GACAGGCGGCTTCAGCAAAGAGTCTATCCTGCCCAAGAGGAACAGCGATAAGCTGATCGCCAGAAAGAAG
GACTGGGACCCTAAGAAGTACGGCGGCTTCGTGAGCCCCACCGTGGCCTATTCTGTGCTGGTGGTGGCCA
AAGTGGAAAAGGGCAAGTCCAAGAAACTGAAGAGTGTGAAAGAGCTGCTGGGGATCACCATCATGGAAAG
AAGCAGCTTCGAGAAGAATCCCATCGACTTTCTGGAAGCCAAGGGCTACAAAGAAGTGAAAAAGGACCTG
ATCATCAAGCTGCCTAAGTACTCCCTGTTCGAGCTGGAAAACGGCCGGAAGAGAATGCTGGCCTCTGCCA
GAGAACTGCAGAAGGGAAACGAACTGGCCCTGCCCTCCAAATATGTGAACTTCCTGTACCTGGCCAGCCA
CTATGAGAAGCTGAAGGGCTCCCCCGAGGATAATGAGCAGAAACAGCTGTTTGTGGAACAGCACAAGCAC
TACCTGGACGAGATCATCGAGCAGATCAGCGAGTTCTCCAAGAGAGTGATCCTGGCCGACGCTAATCTGG
ACAAAGTGCTGTCCGCCTACAACAAGCACCGGGATAAGCCCATCAGAGAGCAGGCCGAGAATATCATCCA
CCTGTTTACCCTGACCAATCTGGGAGCCCCTGCCGCCTTCAAGTACTTTGACACCACCATCGACCGGAAG
CAGTACAGAAGCACCAAAGAGGTGCTGGACGCCACCCTGATCCACCAGAGCATCACCGGCCTGTACGAGA
CACGGATCGACCTGTCTCAGCTGGGAGGCGACGGATCCGGCGGAGGCGGAAGCGGGAAAAGAACCGCCGA
CGGCAGCGAATTCGAGCCCAAGAAGAAGAGGAAAGTCTCGAGCGGAGGCGACTACAAAGACCATGACGGT
GATTATAAAGATCATGACATCGATTACAAGGATGACGATGACAAGGGAGGCGGTGGAAGCGGCGCAACAA
ACTTCTCTCTGCTGAAACAAGCCGGAGATGTCGAAGAGAATCCTGGACCGATGGTGAGCAAGGGCGAGGA
GCTGTTCACCGGGGTGGTGCCCATCCTGGTCGAGCTGGACGGCGACGTAAACGGCCACAAGTTCAGCGTG
TCCGGCGAGGGCGAGGGCGATGCCACCTACGGCAAGCTGACCCTGAAGTTCATCTGCACCACCGGCAAGC
TGCCCGTGCCCTGGCCCACCCTCGTGACCACCCTGACCTACGGCGTGCAGTGCTTCAGCCGCTACCCCGA
CCACATGAAGCAGCACGACTTCTTCAAGTCCGCCATGCCCGAAGGCTACGTCCAGGAGCGCACCATCTTC
TTCAAGGACGACGGCAACTACAAGACCCGCGCCGAGGTGAAGTTCGAGGGCGACACCCTGGTGAACCGCA
TCGAGCTGAAGGGCATCGACTTCAAGGAGGACGGCAACATCCTGGGGCACAAGCTGGAGTACAACTACAA
CAGCCACAACGTCTATATCATGGCCGACAAGCAGAAGAACGGCATCAAGGTGAACTTCAAGATCCGCCAC
AACATCGAGGACGGCAGCGTGCAGCTCGCCGACCACTACCAGCAGAACACCCCCATCGGCGACGGCCCCG
TGCTGCTGCCCGACAACCACTACCTGAGCACCCAGTCCGCCCTGAGCAAAGACCCCAACGAGAAGCGCGA
TCACATGGTCCTGCTGGAGTTCGTGACCGCCGCCGGGATCACTCTCGGCATGGACGAGCTGTACAAGTGA
CCGGTCATCATCACCATCACCATTGAGTTTAAACCCGCTGATCAGCCTCGACTGTGCCTTCTAGTTGCCA
GCCATCTGTTGTTTGCCCCTCCCCCGTGCCTTCCTTGACCCTGGAAGGTGCCACTCCCACTGTCCTTTCC
TAATAAAATGAGGAAATTGCATCGCATTGTCTGAGTAGGTGTCATTCTATTCTGGGGGGTGGGGTGGGGC
AGGACAGCAAGGGGGAGGATTGGGAAGACAATAGCAGGCATGCTGGGGATGCGGTGGGCTCTATGGCTTC
TGAGGCGGAAAGAACCAGCTGGGGCTCGATACCGTCGACCTCTAGCTAGAGCTTGGCGTAATCATGGTCA
TAGCTGTTTCCTGTGTGAAATTGTTATCCGCTCACAATTCCACACAACATACGAGCCGGAAGCATAAAGT
GTAAAGCCTAGGGTGCCTAATGAGTGAGCTAACTCACATTAATTGCGTTGCGCTCACTGCCCGCTTTCCA
GTCGGGAAACCTGTCGTGCCAGCTGCATTAATGAATCGGCCAACGCGCGGGGAGAGGCGGTTTGCGTATT
GGGCGCTCTTCCGCTTCCTCGCTCACTGACTCGCTGCGCTCGGTCGTTCGGCTGCGGCGAGCGGTATCAG
CTCACTCAAAGGCGGTAATACGGTTATCCACAGAATCAGGGGATAACGCAGGAAAGAACATGTGAGCAAA
AGGCCAGCAAAAGGCCAGGAACCGTAAAAAGGCCGCGTTGCTGGCGTTTTTCCATAGGCTCCGCCCCCCT
GACGAGCATCACAAAAATCGACGCTCAAGTCAGAGGTGGCGAAACCCGACAGGACTATAAAGATACCAGG
CGTTTCCCCCTGGAAGCTCCCTCGTGCGCTCTCCTGTTCCGACCCTGCCGCTTACCGGATACCTGTCCGC
CTTTCTCCCTTCGGGAAGCGTGGCGCTTTCTCATAGCTCACGCTGTAGGTATCTCAGTTCGGTGTAGGTC
GTTCGCTCCAAGCTGGGCTGTGTGCACGAACCCCCCGTTCAGCCCGACCGCTGCGCCTTATCCGGTAACT
ATCGTCTTGAGTCCAACCCGGTAAGACACGACTTATCGCCACTGGCAGCAGCCACTGGTAACAGGATTAG
CAGAGCGAGGTATGTAGGCGGTGCTACAGAGTTCTTGAAGTGGTGGCCTAACTACGGCTACACTAGAAGA
ACAGTATTTGGTATCTGCGCTCTGCTGAAGCCAGTTACCTTCGGAAAAAGAGTTGGTAGCTCTTGATCCG
GCAAACAAACCACCGCTGGTAGCGGTGGTTTTTTTGTTTGCAAGCAGCAGATTACGCGCAGAAAAAAAGG
ATCTCAAGAAGATCCTTTGATCTTTTCTACGGGGTCTGACGCTCAGTGGAACGAAAACTCACGTTAAGGG
ATTTTGGTCATGAGATTATCAAAAAGGATCTTCACCTAGATCCTTTTAAATTAAAAATGAAGTTTTAAAT
CAATCTAAAGTATATATGAGTAAACTTGGTCTGACAGTTACCAATGCTTAATCAGTGAGGCACCTATCTC
AGCGATCTGTCTATTTCGTTCATCCATAGTTGCCTGACTCCCCGTCGTGTAGATAACTACGATACGGGAG
GGCTTACCATCTGGCCCCAGTGCTGCAATGATACCGCGAGACCCACGCTCACCGGCTCCAGATTTATCAG
CAATAAACCAGCCAGCCGGAAGGGCCGAGCGCAGAAGTGGTCCTGCAACTTTATCCGCCTCCATCCAGTC
TATTAATTGTTGCCGGGAAGCTAGAGTAAGTAGTTCGCCAGTTAATAGTTTGCGCAACGTTGTTGCCATT
GCTACAGGCATCGTGGTGTCACGCTCGTCGTTTGGTATGGCTTCATTCAGCTCCGGTTCCCAACGATCAA
GGCGAGTTACATGATCCCCCATGTTGTGCAAAAAAGCGGTTAGCTCCTTCGGTCCTCCGATCGTTGTCAG
AAGTAAGTTGGCCGCAGTGTTATCACTCATGGTTATGGCAGCACTGCATAATTCTCTTACTGTCATGCCA
TCCGTAAGATGCTTTTCTGTGACTGGTGAGTACTCAACCAAGTCATTCTGAGAATAGTGTATGCGGCGAC
CGAGTTGCTCTTGCCCGGCGTCAATACGGGATAATACCGCGCCACATAGCAGAACTTTAAAAGTGCTCAT
CATTGGAAAACGTTCTTCGGGGCGAAAACTCTCAAGGATCTTACCGCTGTTGAGATCCAGTTCGATGTAA
CCCACTCGTGCACCCAACTGATCTTCAGCATCTTTTACTTTCACCAGCGTTTCTGGGTGAGCAAAAACAG
GAAGGCAAAATGCCGCAAAAAAGGGAATAAGGGCGACACGGAAATGTTGAATACTCATACTCTTCCTTTT
TCAATATTATTGAAGCATTTATCAGGGTTATTGTCTCATGAGCGGATACATATTTGAATGTATTTAGAAA
AATAAACAAATAGGGGTTCCGCGCACATTTCCCCGAAAAGTGCCACCTGACGTCGACGGATCGGGAGATC
GATCTCCCGATCCCCTAGGGTCGACTCTCAGTACAATCTGCTCTGATGCCGCATAGTTAAGCCAGTATCT
GCTCCCTGCTTGTGTGTTGGAGGTCGCTGAGTAGTGCGCGAGCAAAATTTAAGCTACAACAAGGCAAGGC
TTGACCGACAATTGCATGAAGAATCTGCTTAGGGTTAGGCGTTTTGCGCTGCTTCGCGATGTACGGGCCA
GATATACGCGTTGACATTGATTATTGACTAGTTATTAATAGTAATCAATTACGGGGTCATTAGTTCATAG
CCCATATATGGAGTTCCGCGTTACATAACTTACGGTAAATGGCCCGCCTGGCTGACCGCCCAACGACCCC
CGCCCATTGACGTCAATAATGACGTATGTTCCCATAGTAACGCCAATAGGGACTTTCCATTGACGTCAAT
GGGTGGAGTATTTACGGTAAACTGCCCACTTGGCAGTACATCAAGTGTATC
